>Addgene plasmid #36465 | Hox B8b | addgene partial sequence | sequence record 46667 | T7 5'-TAATACGACTCACTATAGGG-3'
GGCCGCGGGATTAAGGAGTTTCTGTTCAACCCTTACCTGACCCGTAAGCGGCGCATCGAAGTGTCTCACG
CACTGGCCCTCACTGAGAGGCAGGTAAAGATCTGGTTCCAGAACAGGCGTATGAAGTGGAAAAAAGAACA
CAACAAAGACAAGTTTCCCAGCAGCAAAGCAGAACAAGAAGAAATTGAGAGAGAGAGGCAAGAGGGGAGC
CAGGTCTCAGAAAAACACACATCTGGAGAAGAGGACTCGGAGGCATCTAGCAATTCTAAATAGTCTTTTG
ACTATAAAAACATCACAATCGATCAACTTCAATTAAATAAAAGTCTGAAGTTCAAAAACGTTCGTCGACA
TGCAAAGGCTGTTGCATCATGTATTCAATTTATTGCAAACTTATGAGGCATTTATGTTTACAGACAGTTA
TTATTTCCGCTAACTATGTTTTAATGAGTGTCAGGTTTGTAAGATTTCACTGGTGTGCTTATCCCCATGA
GGTTCCTGATGCAGTGAGGGCATGTGAGGCGAAGGCTGTGTATGGTCTGCATGGTTTCCTTCGAATTAGT
GGAGATCACAATCCAAGAAGGTCTTCTATAACCGTTTCAGCCTATAAAAATGGGACAAGGAGTCTACATT
AGTGAGTGTATATCTTACTGCAAGACAATGCACTTTTGTTATTTGTTACTGTTCGAAAAATTATTATTCA
GGTTTACATTTCTTCAACCGAACTACCTAACATGTGGGTCATTGCGTCAATCATTTTGTCAGTGTATCCA
TGCGTTATGCTTTCCTGAAAGTGGATGGTTTAAACGCACAATGTTATTCTTAAAATGCTGTGTAAATATT
TGATAT
