[The description below was written by a language model from this plasmid's Addgene catalogue record.]
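Description:
Hox B8b is a riboprobe-synthesis plasmid built on the Promega pGEM-T backbone (about 3 kb without insert), a small bacterial cloning vector commonly used for capturing PCR products and for in vitro transcription. It is propagated in E. coli under ampicillin selection. The record lists copy number as unknown and provides no feature table, so backbone elements beyond the resistance marker and the T7 promoter are not documented here.

The insert is zebrafish (Danio rerio) hoxb8b, a homeobox transcription factor gene of the posterior Hox group, also recorded under the older names hoxa8 and z-9. The size of the insert, and whether it represents the full coding sequence or only a fragment, is not stated. The record names T7 as the promoter, meaning that T7 RNA polymerase can transcribe the cloned sequence in vitro from a linearised template. SpeI is listed as the intact 5′ cloning site, with no 3′ site given. The orientation of the insert relative to T7 is not specified, so the record does not establish whether T7 transcription yields the antisense or the sense strand.

In keeping with its vector type and the associated study of posterior Hox gene expression during zebrafish pectoral fin development, the construct serves as a template for making labelled RNA probes to detect hoxb8b transcripts by in situ hybridisation in embryos. It is not designed for protein expression in cells or animals.
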