Addgene plasmid #36465: Hox B8b
Depositing lab: Robert Ho. Depositing organization: University of Chicago. Publication: Tri-phasic expression of posterior Hox genes during development of pectoral fins in zebrafish: implications for the evolution of vertebrate paired appendages. Ahn D, Ho RK. Dev Biol. 2008 Oct 1;322(1):220-33. Epub 2008 Jul 3. 10.1016/j.ydbio.2008.06.032 PubMed 18638469.
Backbone
  Vector backbone: pGEM-T
  Backbone manufacturer: Promega
  Backbone size w/o insert (bp): 3000
  Vector type: Riboprobe Synthesis
Growth in bacteria
  Bacterial resistance: Ampicillin, 100 μg/mL
  Growth temperature: 37°C
  Growth strain: DH5alpha
  Copy number: Unknown
Gene/Insert
  Gene/Insert name: hoxB8b (alt names: homeobox B8b; Hoxa-8)
  Species: D. rerio (zebrafish)
  GenBank ID: CAA74869.1
  Entrez Gene: hoxb8b (a.k.a. hoxa8, z-9)
  Promoter: T7
  Cloning method: Restriction Enzyme; 5′ cloning site SpeI (not destroyed); 3′ cloning site None (unknown if destroyed)
  Sequencing primers: 5′ T7
Terms and licenses: Academic/Nonprofit Terms; Industry Terms: Not Available to Industry
How to cite: Hox B8b was a gift from Robert Ho (Addgene plasmid # 36465 ; http://n2t.net/addgene:36465 ; RRID:Addgene_36465)
